>Addgene plasmid #194996 | (J) crtYB(K) G3 (SBE117) | addgene full sequence | sequence record 386095 | Addgene NGS Result
GCCCCTGCAGCCGAATTATATTATTTTTGCCAAATAATTTTTAACAAAAGCTCTGAAGTCTTCTTCATTT
AAATTCTTAGATGATACTTCATCTGGAAAATTGTCCCAATTAGTAGCATCACGCTGTGAGTAAGTTCTAA
ACCATTTTTTTATTGTTGTATTATCTCTAATCTTACTACTCGATGAGTTTTCGGTATTATCTCTATTTTT
AACTTGGAGCAGGTTCCATTCATTGTTTTTTTCATCATAGTGAATAAAATCAACTGCTTTAACACTTGTG
CCTGAACACCATATCCATCCGGCGTAATACGACTCACTATAGGGAGAGCGGCCGCCAGATCTTCCGGATG
GCTCGAGTTTTTCAGCAAGATATGCGGTCTCAATACTCACAGCGCCTGCCACGCTTTGCGCGCCCTCGCA
CCCTTGGACACCCTCGCGCGCTCCATCACCCTCCCCTCGTCCAACGCCTTCCCGACCGCGTCCCCGATGC
TGAGATAGACCAAACACGCCGCCCTGATCCCTCCTCTCGCCTCTTGCGGCAACTTCTCTATCGCATCCTT
GCTATGCGCAGCCATCTCGTTCGCACGAGAGAGCAACGCCCGCCTGTCGCTCGTCAACTCGGGCACCGGC
GTGTCGAGCGCGCGACCTGGGAGGTAGATCCGCCCAATCTTCAAGTCGGCCGGTACGTCCCGCGCGATAT
TGACGAGCTGGAGAGCCTGTCCCATCTCCCTCGCCGCCGCGAGAACGTGCGCGTTCTCCGCTTCTGACAG
AATCGGGTCGCGCGGGACTGATTGAGCGGGTGTGCGGGAGTAAGGCGTGCAGTGCGCCCAGACGAGTTGG
ACGCAGAGATCGGCGACGGACGAGGCGACGCTGTTGGCGTAGACGAGCAGGTCCGAGTCGGTCTTGATGG
GCAACTCGGCGGAGATGTTCGACTTCCCGTTGCCGTTCGCGCTACCGTTCGTGTGCGCGCCCTTCGAGTC
GGAGAGAGCGAGAAAGGAGAGGTCGGTGCGGAAGCCGTCGAGGAGCTCGTCGAGCGGTGGGCGGGCGATC
GGCAGAAGACTGAGGAGGCGGAAAGTGCCTCGTTCGGGCTCGCTCAAACCGGGCAAGGCGGCCTCGATCT
GCTTGTTCGAGACGCGGACGGGGAGGGAGGTGGGCGTGAAGGAGGAGGGAGGGTAGAGGAGGTCGAGGCA
GCCCGAAATCATGTCGATGTTGGATTCGGCCGCCGCGACCGTCGAGGCGTTGTCGATCAGGTCGTCGCAA
ACTCGGCACCAGGCGTAGCTGCGGTATTCTGAAGATCAGCTCTGATCTATGCTTCGATACGAGCCGCACT
CACAGGGAGAGAAGGTCCAGCCTCAGCCTGCCCTCGAACACCTGACTCGCCGTCGAGAAGCTCTTCGAAT
GGACCGACAAGATGTCGATAGCCGCCTGCAAGTCCTCGATGCGTTGACGCTGTGCGGCGTCGGGCGAGTT
GAGGAGGATGGGGAGGAAGTCGCGCAAGGGTGGGAAGACGGACGAGGTGCGGGTGTCGTAGGAGCGCAAG
TCGTGAACTGCAAGGCAGTAGTCGCAGGCGACGAGGCCGAAGACGATCATGACGTTTGTCAAGAGGAAGA
AGACGGCCTCTCTGCGTGAACGTTGACCGTCAGCAAGCGACTGGGCGATGATAGGCAGACCGGGCGCACT
CGATTTCAAGGCCGCGGAAAGCCAAGCCCAGCTTTGTGCCCTTCTCGATCACCCAAGTTCCGCGCTGTAA
TGCTCGAGCGTCGCACTCCCACAAGTAGAGCGTCGGGAGGAGGATGGGAAGACCGACGGCCCAGCGAGGC
ATGGCGAGCAAGTGGTTCGAGGCAATGAACCTGCAAGGGACAAGTCAGTCATCACTCTCGCCGGGAACTC
GCTTGGACGCACCAGAGCAACGCGAGGAACGGCGCAACCCATCCAACAATCAACGCGAGGTACGTTCCCT
CTCCTCCCTCTTCCAACTTGGCCCACGCGAGCGCAAAGATGCCCAAGAACGCCGCCGTCCCGATGTACCG
CGCCGCTCGTCCGTCGCTAGGTTTCCGAGGGAGGAGGACGGCGTGCACGACGGGGCGGCTGAAGAGGGCG
TAGACGGTCGCGGTGATGTAGGTCTGGACGAAGAAGAAGAAGATCTCTTCGTAGGGTATCGCGAAGAGGG
TCGGTCCGACGACGGATGACTCGGGGTATGACCAGATCTGTCCGGTGCAAGCGTTAGTCGGCGCTTTCGA
GGGTAGGAAGCAAGACTTGGCGCACCCTGTGCCGGATGAGGTACGAGTCCCAGGGAATTGTCGCCTGCGC
GAGATTCGGTCAGTTCCTCGCGTCTCCTGCTTCTTGTGAGCTGCACGAACGGTTACTGCGATCTGTGGGA
CGGGCAGAGGTCAGTTGGCGATTGGAGCATCGAGCCGACGGAGGAAGCGGTGTGGACGCACGGCGACGGG
GAAGAGCGTCTTGTACACATCGCGGCGTGTCCTGAGCTTCCTGAAGGTGCTCCAGAGGACTAGCGCTGGC
GGGATAGTCCAGCGGAGGTGGCTGTCGGGCGTTGCGAGCAACACGAGGGTGAGTGCGGAGGATGCGAGTG
AACGGGAGCGAGGTGGACGCACACGAGCCAGTAGTCCAGTCCGCCCATGTGGTGAGACCATGCATCTTTC
TAGAAGATCTCCTACAATATTCTCAGCTGCCATGGAAAATCGATGTTCTTCTTTTATTCTCTCAAGATTT
TCAGGCTGTATATTAAAACTTATATTAAGAACTATGCTAACCACCTCATCAGGAACCGTTGTAGGTGGCG
TGGGTTTTCTTGGCAATCGACTCTCATGAAAACTACGAGCTAAATATTCAATATGTTCCTCTTGACCAAC
TTTATTCTGCATTTTTTTTGAACGAGGTTTAGAGCAAGCTTCAGGAAACTGAGACAGGAATTTTATTAAA
AATTTAAATTTTGAAGAAAGTTCAGGGTTAATAGCATCCATTTTTTGCTTTGCAAGTTCCTCAGCATTCT
TAACAAAAGACGTCTCTTTTGACATGTTTAAAGTTTAAACCTCCTGTGTGAAATTATTATCCGCTCATAA
TTCCACACATTATACGAGCCGGAAGCATAAAGTGTAAAGCCTGGGGTGCCTAATGAGTGAGCTAACTCAC
ATTAATTGCGTTGCGCTCACTGCCAATTGCTTTCCAGTCGGGAAACCTGTCGTGCCAGCTGCATTAATGA
ATCGGCCAACGCGCGGGGAGAGGCGGTTTGCGTATTGGGCGCTCTTCCGCTTCCTCGCTCACTGACTCGC
TGCGCTCGGTCGTTCGGCTGCGGCGAGCGGTATCAGCTCACTCAAAGGCGGTAATACGGTTATCCACAGA
ATCAGGGGATAACGCAGGAAAGAACATGTGAGCAAAAGGCCAGCAAAAGGCCAGGAACCGTAAAAAGGCC
GCGTTGCTGGCGTTTTTCCATAGGCTCCGCCCCCCTGACGAGCATCACAAAAATCGACGCTCAAGTCAGA
GGTGGCGAAACCCGACAGGACTATAAAGATACCAGGCGTTTCCCCCTGGAAGCTCCCTCGTGCGCTCTCC
TGTTCCGACCCTGCCGCTTACCGGATACCTGTCCGCCTTTCTCCCTTCGGGAAGCGTGGCGCTTTCTCAT
AGCTCACGCTGTAGGTATCTCAGTTCGGTGTAGGTCGTTCGCTCCAAGCTGGGCTGTGTGCACGAACCCC
CCGTTCAGCCCGACCGCTGCGCCTTATCCGGTAACTATCGTCTTGAGTCCAACCCGGTAAGACACGACTT
ATCGCCACTGGCAGCAGCCACTGGTAACAGGATTAGCAGAGCGAGGTATGTAGGCGGTGCTACAGAGTTC
TTGAAGTGGTGGCCTAACTACGGCTACACTAGAAGAACAGTATTTGGTATCTGCGCTCTGCTGAAGCCAG
TTACCTTCGGAAAAAGAGTTGGTAGCTCTTGATCCGGCAAACAAACCACCGCTGGTAGCGGTGGTTTTTT
TGTTTGCAAGCAGCAGATTACGCGCAGAAAAAAAGGATCTCAAGAAGATCCTTTGATCTTTTCTACGGGG
TCTGACGCTCAGTGGAACGAAAACTCACGTTAAGGGATTTTGGTCATGAGATTATCAAAAAGGATCTTCA
CCTAGATCCTTTTAAATTAAAAATGAAGTTTTAAATCAATCTAAAGTATATATGAGTAAACTTGGTCTGA
CAGTTACCAATGCTTAATCAGTGAGGCACCTATCTCAGCGATCTGTCTATTTCGTTCATCCATAGTTGCC
TGACTCCCCGTCGTGTAGATAACTACGATACGGGAGGGCTTACCATCTGGCCCCAGTGCTGCAATGATAC
CGCGAGACCCACGCTCACCGGCTCCAGATTTATCAGCAATAAACCAGCCAGCCGGAAGGGCCGAGCGCAG
AAGTGGTCCTGCAACTTTATCCGCCTCCATCCAGTCTATTAATTGTTGCCGGGAAGCTAGAGTAAGTAGT
TCGCCAGTTAATAGTTTGCGCAACGTTGTTGCCATTGCTACAGGCATCGTGGTGTCACGCTCGTCGTTTG
GTATGGCTTCATTCAGCTCCGGTTCCCAACGATCAAGGCGAGTTACATGATCCCCCATGTTGTGCAAAAA
AGCGGTTAGCTCCTTCGGTCCTCCGATCGTTGTCAGAAGTAAGTTGGCCGCAGTGTTATCACTCATGGTT
ATGGCAGCACTGCATAATTCTCTTACTGTCATGCCATCCGTAAGATGCTTTTCTGTGACTGGTGAGTACT
CAACCAAGTCATTCTGAGAATAGTGTATGCGGCGACCGAGTTGCTCTTGCCCGGCGTCAATACGGGATAA
TACCGCGCCACATAGCAGAACTTTAAAAGTGCTCATCATTGGAAAACGTTCTTCGGGGCGAAAACTCTCA
AGGATCTTACCGCTGTTGAGATCCAGTTCGATGTAACCCACTCGTGCACCCAACTGATCTTCAGCATCTT
TTACTTTCACCAGCGTTTCTGGGTGAGCAAAAACAGGAAGGCAAAATGCCGCAAAAAAGGGAATAAGGGC
GACACGGAAATGTTGAATACTCATACTCTTCCTTTTTCAATATTATTGAAGCATTTATCAGGGTTATTGT
CTCATGAGCGGATACATATTTGAATGTATTTAGAAAAATAAACAAATAGGGGTTCCGCGCACATTTCCCC
GAAAAGTGCCACCTGACGTCTAAGAAACCATTATTATCATGACATTAACCTATAAAAATAGGCGTATCAC
GAGGCC
Features (pLannotate 1.2.2; 9 found; start..end, strand, type, name):
    305..323     +  promoter       T7 promoter: promoter for bacteriophage T7 RNA polymerase
   1679..1801    -  CDS            carRA (fragment): LCPS_GIBFU - Experimental evidence at transcript level: Swiss-Prot protein existence level 2. Bifunctional enzyme that catalyzes the reactions from geranylgeranyl diphosphate to phytoene and from lycopene to beta- carotene via the intermediate gamma-carotene. Gamma-carotene is further processed to the acidic carotenoid neurosporaxanthin. From Gibberella fujikuroi (Bakanae and foot rot disease fungus) (Fusarium fujikuroi).
   2655..3035    -  CDS            eco47IR (fragment): T2E7_ECOLX - Protein predicted: Swiss-Prot protein existence level 4. Recognizes the double-stranded sequence GGWCC and cleaves after G-1. From Escherichia coli.
   3088..3118    -  promoter       lac UV5 promoter: E. coli lac promoter with an "up" mutation
   3133..3154    -  protein_bind   CAP binding site: CAP binding activates transcription in the presence of cAMP. E. coli catabolite activator protein
   3179..3262    -  CDS            lacI (fragment): lac repressor; lacI; The lac repressor binds to the lac operator to inhibit transcription in E. coli. This inhibition can be relieved by adding lactose or isopropyl-β-D-thiogalactopyranoside (IPTG).
   3445..4033    -  rep_origin     ori: high-copy-number ColE1/pMB1/pBR322/pUC origin of replication
   4204..5064    -  CDS            AmpR: β-lactamase; bla; confers resistance to ampicillin, carbenicillin, and related antibiotics
   5065..5169    -  promoter       AmpR promoter: bla
