[The description below was written by a language model from this plasmid's Addgene catalogue record and pLannotate feature annotations shown in this document.]
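Description:
(J) crtYB(K) G3 (SBE117) is a part-donor plasmid from a Golden Gate assembly toolkit (RtGGA) built for the oleaginous, carotenoid-producing yeast Rhodotorula toruloides. It is based on the pJET 1.2 cloning vector and is maintained in E. coli through a high-copy ColE1/pUC-type origin, with selection by ampicillin resistance (β-lactamase expressed from its own bla promoter). The catalogue lists a total size of about 5.3 kb, and the sequenced record is within a few bases of that figure. Other backbone features found in the annotation are typical of pJET 1.2. They include a T7 promoter beside the cloning site and a lac UV5 promoter with a CAP binding site driving the eco47IR restriction endonuclease gene. That gene serves as a positive-selection lethal marker in this vector. Here it appears only as a fragment, consistent with its disruption by the cloned insert.

The insert of roughly 2.3 kb is the R. toruloides crtYB gene (RHTO_04605). It encodes the bifunctional phytoene synthase/lycopene cyclase that converts geranylgeranyl diphosphate to phytoene and cyclises lycopene toward β-carotene. Automated annotation recognises only a short stretch of it, by homology to the equivalent Fusarium fujikuroi enzyme carRA. The "(J)" and "(K)" in the name presumably denote the flanking assembly overhangs that direct the gene into the third gene position (G3) of a multi-gene assembly, though the record does not describe these sites or the enzyme used. No yeast promoter, terminator or marker is annotated. Although catalogued as a bacterial expression vector, the plasmid appears to serve mainly as a storage and donor vector, supplying crtYB for assembled cassettes such as those used in carotenoid pathway engineering.
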