Addgene plasmid #194996: (J) crtYB(K) G3 (SBE117)
Purpose: Rhodotorula toruloides gene phytoene synthase/lycopene cyclase (crtYB, RHTO_04605) for G3
Depositing lab: Petri-Jaan Lahtvee. Depositing organization: Tallinn University of Technology. Publication: Development of a dedicated Golden Gate Assembly Platform (RtGGA) for Rhodotorula toruloides. Bonturi N, Pinheiro MJ, de Oliveira PM, Rusadze E, Eichinger T, Liudziute G, De Biaggi JS, Brauer A, Remm M, Miranda EA, Ledesma-Amaro R, Lahtvee PJ. Metab Eng Commun. 2022 May 23;15:e00200. doi: 10.1016/j.mec.2022.e00200. eCollection 2022 Dec. PubMed 35662893.
Backbone
  Vector backbone: pJET 1.2
  Backbone size w/o insert (bp): 3004
  Total vector size (bp): 5262
  Vector type: Bacterial Expression
Growth in bacteria
  Bacterial resistance: Ampicillin, 100 μg/mL
  Growth temperature: 37°C
  Growth strain: DH5alpha
  Copy number: Unknown
Gene/Insert
  Gene/Insert name: (J) crtYB(K)
  Species: Rhodotorula toruloides
  Insert size (bp): 2258
  Cloning method: Unknown
  Sequencing primers: 5′ CCATATCCATCCGGCGTAAT; 3′ CCTGATGAGGTGGTTAGCAT
Terms and licenses: Academic/Nonprofit Terms; Industry Terms: Not Available to Industry
How to cite: (J) crtYB(K) G3 (SBE117) was a gift from Petri-Jaan Lahtvee (Addgene plasmid # 194996 ; http://n2t.net/addgene:194996 ; RRID:Addgene_194996)
